>Addgene plasmid #236833 | pNL [NlucP/SIE/Hygro] Vector | addgene full sequence | sequence record 471834 | Addgene NGS Result
GGCCTAACTGGCCGGTACCTGAGCTCAGCTTCATTTCCCGTAAATCGTCGAAGCTTCATTTCCCGTAAAT
CGTCGAAGCTTCATTTCCCGTAAATCGTCGAAGCTTCATTTCCCGTAAATCGTCGAAGCTTCATTTCCCG
TAAATCGTCGACTCGAGGATATCAAGATCTGGCCTCGGCGGCCAAGCTTAGACACTAGAGGGTATATAAT
GGAAGCTCGACTTCCAGCTTGGCAATCCGGTACTGTTGGTAAAGCCACCATGGTCTTCACACTCGAAGAT
TTCGTTGGGGACTGGCGACAGACAGCCGGCTACAACCTGGACCAAGTCCTTGAACAGGGAGGTGTGTCCA
GTTTGTTTCAGAATCTCGGGGTGTCCGTAACTCCGATCCAAAGGATTGTCCTGAGCGGTGAAAATGGGCT
GAAGATCGACATCCATGTCATCATCCCGTATGAAGGTCTGAGCGGCGACCAAATGGGCCAGATCGAAAAA
ATTTTTAAGGTGGTGTACCCTGTGGATGATCATCACTTTAAGGTGATCCTGCACTATGGCACACTGGTAA
TCGACGGGGTTACGCCGAACATGATCGACTATTTCGGACGGCCGTATGAAGGCATCGCCGTGTTCGACGG
CAAAAAGATCACTGTAACAGGGACCCTGTGGAACGGCAACAAAATTATCGACGAGCGCCTGATCAACCCC
GACGGCTCCCTGCTGTTCCGAGTAACCATCAACGGAGTGACCGGCTGGCGGCTGTGCGAACGCATTCTGG
CGAATTCTCACGGCTTTCCGCCTGAGGTTGAAGAGCAAGCCGCCGGTACATTGCCTATGTCCTGCGCACA
AGAAAGCGGTATGGACCGGCACCCAGCCGCTTGTGCTTCAGCTCGCATCAACGTCTAAGGCCGCGACTCT
AGAGTCGGGGCGGCCGGCCGCTTCGAGCAGACATGATAAGATACATTGATGAGTTTGGACAAACCACAAC
TAGAATGCAGTGAAAAAAATGCTTTATTTGTGAAATTTGTGATGCTATTGCTTTATTTGTAACCATTATA
AGCTGCAATAAACAAGTTAACAACAACAATTGCATTCATTTTATGTTTCAGGTTCAGGGGGAGGTGTGGG
AGGTTTTTTAAAGCAAGTAAAACCTCTACAAATGTGGTAAAATCGATAAGGATCCGTTTGCGTATTGGGC
GCTCTTCCGCTGATCTGCGCAGCACCATGGCCTGAAATAACCTCTGAAAGAGGAACTTGGTTAGCTACCT
TCTGAGGCGGAAAGAACCAGCTGTGGAATGTGTGTCAGTTAGGGTGTGGAAAGTCCCCAGGCTCCCCAGC
AGGCAGAAGTATGCAAAGCATGCATCTCAATTAGTCAGCAACCAGGTGTGGAAAGTCCCCAGGCTCCCCA
GCAGGCAGAAGTATGCAAAGCATGCATCTCAATTAGTCAGCAACCATAGTCCCGCCCCTAACTCCGCCCA
TCCCGCCCCTAACTCCGCCCAGTTCCGCCCATTCTCCGCCCCATGGCTGACTAATTTTTTTTATTTATGC
AGAGGCCGAGGCCGCCTCTGCCTCTGAGCTATTCCAGAAGTAGTGAGGAGGCTTTTTTGGAGGCCTAGGC
TTTTGCAAAAAGCTCGATTCTTCTGACACTAGCGCCACCATGAAGAAGCCCGAACTCACCGCTACCAGCG
TTGAAAAATTTCTCATCGAGAAGTTCGACAGTGTGAGCGACCTGATGCAGTTGTCGGAGGGCGAAGAGAG
CCGAGCCTTCAGCTTCGATGTCGGCGGACGCGGCTATGTACTGCGGGTGAATAGCTGCGCTGATGGCTTC
TACAAAGACCGCTACGTGTACCGCCACTTCGCCAGCGCTGCACTACCCATCCCCGAAGTGTTGGACATCG
GCGAGTTCAGCGAGAGCCTGACATACTGCATCAGTAGACGCGCCCAAGGCGTTACTCTCCAAGACCTCCC
CGAAACAGAGCTGCCTGCTGTGTTACAGCCTGTCGCCGAAGCTATGGATGCTATTGCCGCCGCCGACCTC
AGTCAAACCAGCGGCTTCGGCCCATTCGGGCCCCAAGGCATCGGCCAGTACACAACCTGGCGGGATTTCA
TTTGCGCCATTGCTGATCCCCATGTCTACCACTGGCAGACCGTGATGGACGACACCGTGTCCGCCAGCGT
AGCTCAAGCCCTGGACGAACTGATGCTGTGGGCCGAAGACTGTCCCGAGGTGCGCCACCTCGTCCATGCC
GACTTCGGCAGCAACAACGTCCTGACCGACAACGGCCGCATCACCGCCGTAATCGACTGGTCCGAAGCTA
TGTTCGGGGACAGTCAGTACGAGGTGGCCAACATCTTCTTCTGGCGGCCCTGGCTGGCTTGCATGGAGCA
GCAGACTCGCTACTTCGAGCGCCGGCATCCCGAGCTGGCCGGCAGCCCTCGTCTGCGAGCCTACATGCTG
CGCATCGGCCTGGATCAGCTCTACCAGAGCCTCGTGGACGGCAACTTCGACGATGCTGCCTGGGCTCAAG
GCCGCTGCGATGCCATCGTCCGCAGCGGGGCCGGCACCGTCGGTCGCACACAAATCGCTCGCCGGAGCGC
AGCCGTATGGACCGACGGCTGCGTCGAGGTGCTGGCCGACAGCGGCAACCGCCGGCCCAGTACACGACCG
CGCGCTAAGGAGGTAGGTCGAGTTTAAACTCTAGAACCGGTCATGGCCGCAATAAAATATCTTTATTTTC
ATTACATCTGTGTGTTGGTTTTTTGTGTGTTCGAACTAGATGCTGTCGACCGATGCCCTTGAGAGCCTTC
AACCCAGTCAGCTCCTTCCGGTGGGCGCGGGGCATGACTATCGTCGCCGCACTTATGACTGTCTTCTTTA
TCATGCAACTCGTAGGACAGGTGCCGGCAGCGCTCTTCCGCTTCCTCGCTCACTGACTCGCTGCGCTCGG
TCGTTCGGCTGCGGCGAGCGGTATCAGCTCACTCAAAGGCGGTAATACGGTTATCCACAGAATCAGGGGA
TAACGCAGGAAAGAACATGTGAGCAAAAGGCCAGCAAAAGGCCAGGAACCGTAAAAAGGCCGCGTTGCTG
GCGTTTTTCCATAGGCTCCGCCCCCCTGACGAGCATCACAAAAATCGACGCTCAAGTCAGAGGTGGCGAA
ACCCGACAGGACTATAAAGATACCAGGCGTTTCCCCCTGGAAGCTCCCTCGTGCGCTCTCCTGTTCCGAC
CCTGCCGCTTACCGGATACCTGTCCGCCTTTCTCCCTTCGGGAAGCGTGGCGCTTTCTCATAGCTCACGC
TGTAGGTATCTCAGTTCGGTGTAGGTCGTTCGCTCCAAGCTGGGCTGTGTGCACGAACCCCCCGTTCAGC
CCGACCGCTGCGCCTTATCCGGTAACTATCGTCTTGAGTCCAACCCGGTAAGACACGACTTATCGCCACT
GGCAGCAGCCACTGGTAACAGGATTAGCAGAGCGAGGTATGTAGGCGGTGCTACAGAGTTCTTGAAGTGG
TGGCCTAACTACGGCTACACTAGAAGAACAGTATTTGGTATCTGCGCTCTGCTGAAGCCAGTTACCTTCG
GAAAAAGAGTTGGTAGCTCTTGATCCGGCAAACAAACCACCGCTGGTAGCGGTGGTTTTTTTGTTTGCAA
GCAGCAGATTACGCGCAGAAAAAAAGGATCTCAAGAAGATCCTTTGATCTTTTCTACGGGGTCTGACGCT
CAGTGGAACGAAAACTCACGTTAAGGGATTTTGGTCATGAGATTATCAAAAAGGATCTTCACCTAGATCC
TTTTAAATTAAAAATGAAGTTTTAAATCAATCTAAAGTATATATGAGTAAACTTGGTCTGACAGCGGCCG
CAAATGCTAAACCACTGCAGTGGTTACCAGTGCTTGATCAGTGAGGCACCGATCTCAGCGATCTGCCTAT
TTCGTTCGTCCATAGTGGCCTGACTCCCCGTCGTGTAGATCACTACGATTCGTGAGGGCTTACCATCAGG
CCCCAGCGCAGCAATGATGCCGCGAGAGCCGCGTTCACCGGCCCCCGATTTGTCAGCAATGAACCAGCCA
GCAGGGAGGGCCGAGCGAAGAAGTGGTCCTGCTACTTTGTCCGCCTCCATCCAGTCTATGAGCTGCTGTC
GTGATGCTAGAGTAAGAAGTTCGCCAGTGAGTAGTTTCCGAAGAGTTGTGGCCATTGCTACTGGCATCGT
GGTATCACGCTCGTCGTTCGGTATGGCTTCGTTCAACTCTGGTTCCCAGCGGTCAAGCCGGGTCACATGA
TCACCCATATTATGAAGAAATGCAGTCAGCTCCTTAGGGCCTCCGATCGTTGTCAGAAGTAAGTTGGCCG
CGGTGTTGTCGCTCATGGTAATGGCAGCACTACACAATTCTCTTACCGTCATGCCATCCGTAAGATGCTT
TTCCGTGACCGGCGAGTACTCAACCAAGTCGTTTTGTGAGTAGTGTATACGGCGACCAAGCTGCTCTTGC
CCGGCGTCTATACGGGACAACACCGCGCCACATAGCAGTACTTTGAAAGTGCTCATCATCGGGAATCGTT
CTTCGGGGCGGAAAGACTCAAGGATCTTGCCGCTATTGAGATCCAGTTCGATATAGCCCACTCTTGCACC
CAGTTGATCTTCAGCATCTTTTACTTTCACCAGCGTTTCGGGGTGTGCAAAAACAGGCAAGCAAAATGCC
GCAAAGAAGGGAATGAGTGCGACACGAAAATGTTGGATGCTCATACTCGTCCTTTTTCAATATTATTGAA
GCATTTATCAGGGTTACTAGTACGTCTCTCAAGGATAAGTAAGTAATATTAAGGTACGGGAGGTATTGGA
CAGGCCGCAATAAAATATCTTTATTTTCATTACATCTGTGTGTTGGTTTTTTGTGTGAATCGATAGTACT
AACATACGCTCTCCATCAAAACAAAACGAAACAAAACAAACTAGCAAAATAGGCTGTCCCCAGTGCAAGT
GCAGGTGCCAGAACATTTCTCT
Features (pLannotate 1.2.2; 14 found; start..end, strand, type, name):
    196..227     +  promoter       minP: minimal TATA-box promoter with low basal activity
    260..772     +  CDS            Nluc: NanoLuc® luciferase human codon-optimized
    785..895     +  CDS            ODC1 (fragment): DCOR_HUMAN - Experimental evidence at protein level: Swiss-Prot protein existence level 1. Catalyzes the first and rate-limiting step of polyamine biosynthesis that converts ornithine into putrescine, which is the precursor for the polyamines, spermidine and spermine. Polyamines are essential for cell proliferation and are implicated in cellular processes, ranging from DNA replication to apoptosis. From Homo sapiens (Human).
    947..1068    -  polyA_signal   SV40 poly(A) signal: SV40 polyadenylation signal
   1094..1225    -  CDS            LT_SV40 (fragment): Experimental evidence at protein level: Swiss-Prot protein existence level 1. Isoform 17kT antigen targets host RBL2 for degradation and promotes cell proliferation. Transactivates host cyclin A promoter through its J domain. From Simian virus 40 (SV40).
   1262..1619    +  promoter       SV40 promoter: SV40 enhancer and early promoter
   1650..2687    +  CDS            HygR: hygromycin B phosphotransferase confers resistance to hygromycin
   2711..2759    +  polyA_signal   poly(A) signal: synthetic polyadenylation signal
   2775..2906    +  CDS            TcR (fragment): tetracycline efflux protein; tet; confers resistance to tetracycline
   3086..3674    -  rep_origin     ori: high-copy-number ColE1/pMB1/pBR322/pUC origin of replication
   3874..4734    -  CDS            AmpR: β-lactamase confers resistance to ampicillin, carbenicillin, and related antibiotics
   4735..4776    -  promoter       AmpR promoter (fragment): bla
   4839..4887    +  polyA_signal   poly(A) signal: synthetic polyadenylation signal
   4901..4992    +  misc_feature   pause site: RNA polymerase II transcriptional pause signal from the human α2 globin gene
