[The description below was written by a language model from this plasmid's Addgene catalogue record and pLannotate feature annotations shown in this document.]
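Description:
pNL [NlucP/SIE/Hygro] Vector is a mammalian luciferase reporter plasmid of about 5 kb, listed as derived from the pNL1.1.CMV[Nluc/CMV] backbone. It is designed to report activity at the sis-inducible element (SIE), a human response element. It is propagated in E. coli through a high-copy ColE1/pUC-type origin with ampicillin selection from a β-lactamase gene. For mammalian cells it carries a hygromycin B phosphotransferase cassette driven by the SV40 enhancer/early promoter and terminated by a synthetic poly(A) signal, which allows selection of stable reporter lines.

The reporter unit consists of the SIE insert placed upstream of minP, a minimal TATA-box promoter with low basal activity, so that transcription depends largely on factors binding the response element. The SIE itself is not called out in the automated feature table, but the unannotated stretch preceding minP is where it would be expected to lie. minP drives human codon-optimized NanoLuc luciferase, followed directly by a fragment of human ornithine decarboxylase. This fragment corresponds to the PEST degradation sequence implied by the "NlucP" name. It destabilizes the enzyme, so the signal tracks changes in transcription more closely than a stable reporter would. An SV40 poly(A) signal region lies downstream of the reporter. A synthetic poly(A) signal and an RNA polymerase II transcriptional pause site from the human α2 globin gene sit upstream of the response element, an arrangement that reduces background from spurious read-through transcription originating in the backbone. The short SV40 large T and tetracycline-resistance fragments annotated in the table appear to be non-functional backbone remnants.

The construct is used in transient or stable luminescence assays of signaling pathways that converge on the SIE.
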