Addgene plasmid #236833: pNL [NlucP/SIE/Hygro] Vector
Purpose: Express SIE response element in luciferase reporter assay
Depositing lab: Promega Corporation.
Backbone
  Vector backbone: pNL1.1.CMV[Nluc/CMV] Vector
  Vector type: Luciferase
  Selectable markers: Hygromycin
Growth in bacteria
  Bacterial resistance: Ampicillin, 100 μg/mL
  Growth temperature: 37°C
  Growth strain: DH5alpha
  Copy number: High Copy
Gene/Insert
  Gene/Insert name: SIE
  Species: H. sapiens (human)
  Mutation: None
  Promoter: minP
  Tag / fusion protein: NanoLuc (R) (N terminal on backbone)
  Cloning method: Other
Terms and licenses: Academic/Nonprofit Terms; Industry Terms
How to cite: pNL [NlucP/SIE/Hygro] Vector was a gift from Promega Corporation (Addgene plasmid # 236833 ; http://n2t.net/addgene:236833 ; RRID:Addgene_236833)
